>Addgene plasmid #1543 | L3514 | depositor full sequence | sequence record 153 | Author sequence
AAGCTTGGGCTGCAGGTCGGCTATAATAAGTTCTTGAATAAAATAATTTTCCCGACAAAACATGAGTATT
TCTTTCGAAAATAAAAGTGCAGGCTAATTAGAGATTATTCTGTAATTAACTGCATAATTTGTCACGTGCC
ATAGTTTTACATTCCACTACGTCATAGTTCTTAAAATACTAATCTCCTGAAAATAGAAGTAGGTGAAGAA
AGTTTAATTATCAGTTCTAAAATGACAATTGATCTTTGGAATATGTTCTGAAACTACCGATCATTGAACA
GATGCTATTTGAATGATATAGAATTGTATATTTGCAATTTCTGAAACGCGTTCTTAAAGGCACACAGATT
AATTCAAAAGGGTCTGGCCGCAAAAAGGTTTATGGTGGCCGATTTTGAGTTTTGTGTGTGATTGCTTTTT
CACAATCAGTGTTTTCAGGATTATGTGATGAACTAGATCTTCAAGTTTCGTTACATTTCATATGTTTTCG
GAACTCACGAAGTACATATTGGGTATTGTGCTCAAAAAATTCAGCAATCAGCTTCGCTCCGCTGACTTTA
GAACCCAAAAAAATAGTATGGCCAAACTGACTGTGTTACGATCATTTCAATTTTTCAATACATATTTAAG
ATTTCTAAGAGTAAGAAGGTCAAAAACTGTTCTGGAATACATATATATTTTTCAGGTTACAATTAGTCAA
AAAGTGCACTGAAATATACGTTTTAATTTCACGAATAACCCAATTAGTTCAATGTATTTTTGGTCAACCA
ACGTTAAAGTTTGGCTTCCAACCAATTATCATTTCTGATCAACCACAATGTTTTTTCTTTATCTGCAAGT
TAATTTTTTATTTTTATCCAGATGTTTGGCATATTTTTCAATTCTTCACTAGCGCCCACTTCTTGCACTT
CCGGCGCCCTGAATCTAATGCATCTGTTGCAAGAATTGAAAGACCAATCAACACATTGTTTTCTTCACGA
GATACTGAAGAAAATGAATAAAAACAGAGAAAAAGAGCCATGTGATTAGTGACAACTGTTGCTAACAGAT
ACCATAGCTTGGACTTGGTACGTGATGGCAACGTATGGGTCAACAAAAATGATTGCAGAGGGGGTGCAAA
ACAGTCAAGTCGAGAAAATATGAAAAACAGAAAACAAAGAACAGAAAAATGGGTTTGAGAGTCAGTATAA
TTTATAAAAGAAAAATTGTACATAGAAATTAACCATTTTTGTAGAAGAAGTTATTTTTCAAGCATCGTTA
AAAATTATTCAAAGCACCTTATTTCATATTTAATTTTAAACATGGTTAAATGAACAACACGGTGCGCAAT
CAGGAAAACTTGAAATCTGAAACTGTTGTTGTGATCTTCTTCGCAACTGTTCAGATAGCACTAGTGTAAT
GTTAAGAGTGCGCGAATATAATGGAATATAATGGATCACACCTCCTGCCATCAGGTAAACGTCTCTGTTA
TCACATATTTCCAACTATTAAATTTTTACCTTTTACAGTTTTACATTTTTTTGAAAAAAGTAACTTTTTG
TCTTCAAAATCCCTGACGAAAATATCAAATATTTTAATCGAGACTGCAGAGGAACCGATTGATGATTTGG
AAAATCCAGCTTTACCTGTGTAAGAACTGAAAAGTTTCATAACCCTAGGGTATTCCCAGTTACATTCCCC
ACTGGCTAACAATAGCACCCAGTTTTTCATCACCTTTCTTCAAATTTCTCGGCGATTTGTTAAAAACAAA
ATTTGTGTCCCTTCTCTGATATCTCTATGTCTCTAAACACAAGTTCATCGGAAAACGAAGGAGGGTAGGT
GTTGGTTGGGCTCCCGAAGTGAAAATAGAAGAGCAAGAATAGAATATTAGAGAGAGAGTGCAGAGAGGGC
GGGATAGCTCCCGGGATTCCGTTTTCTTCTTCTTTATCTTCAACGATGATGTGTGTGCGTGTTGTATAGA
TTCTGTTGCTCCCCCACAACTCGCTCCGAAGGCTCAATACAATTCAATTGATATTGGAGGAGAGCCTACC
GGAGTGGGAGGATAAGAAGAAACATAAGAAGAAGAAGAAGAAGAAGCATGCTTCTGGTTTTTGATGCTAT
GAAAACGGCACAAAAAGATGATTGAGGTCCCTTTTCAATACCTTCTCTCATCTTTCAAATCCCATTGAAA
CCTAAAACTTCTCACCACGCTTTACCATTGTTCTCCAAAAACTTATAGCAATGTCTATAACTTTTTTATC
TCTGAAAAGCAGTGTTCCATTTTTCTTTTTCCTATTTTATTTCAATTGTTTCTCACATTTCGTTTGGATT
CTTTGCTTGTCAACCAGCTTCTTCTTCCACTTTTACCGTCTAATTTTCAGGGCAGGGAGCCATCAAACCC
ACGACCACTAGATCCATCTAGAGGATCCCCGGGATTGGCCAAAGGACCCAAAGGTATGTTTCGAATGATA
CTAACATAACATAGAACATTTTCAGGAGGACCCTTGGAGGGTACCGGTAGAAAAAATGAGTAAAGGAGAA
GAACTTTTCACTGGAGTTGTCCCAATTCTTGTTGAATTAGATGGTGATGTTAATGGGCACAAATTTTCTG
TCAGTGGAGAGGGTGAAGGTGATGCAACATACGGAAAACTTACCCTTAAATTTATTTGCACTACTGGAAA
ACTACCTGTTCCATGGGTAAGTTTAAACATATATATACTAACTAACCCTGATTATTTAAATTTTCAGCCA
ACACTTGTCACTACTTTCTCATGGGGCGTTCAATGCTTCTCGAGATACCCAGATCATATGAAACGGCATG
ACTTTTTCAAGAGTGCCATGCCCGAAGGTTATGTACAGGAAAGAACTATATTTTTCAAAGATGACGGGAA
CTACAAGACACGTAAGTTTAAACAGTTCGGTACTAACTAACCATACATATTTAAATTTTCAGGTGCTGAA
GTCAAGTTTGAAGGTGATACCCTTGTTAATAGAATCGAGTTAAAAGGTATTGATTTTAAAGAAGATGGAA
ACATTCTTGGACACAAATTGGAATACAACTATAACTCACACAATGTATACATCATGGCAGACAAACAAAA
GAATGGAATCAAAGTTGTAAGTTTAAACATGATTTTACTAACTAACTAATCTGATTTAAATTTTCAGAAC
TTCAAAATTAGACACAACATTGAAGATGGAAGCGTTCAACTAGCAGACCATTATCAACAAAATACTCCAA
TTGGCGATGGCCCTGTCCTTTTACCAGACAACCATTACCTGTCCACACAATCTGCCCTTTCGAAAGATCC
CAACGAAAAGAGAGACCACATGGTCCTTCTTGAGTTTGTAACAGCTGCTGGGATTACACATGGCATGGAT
GAACTATACAAATAGCATTCGTAGAATTCCAACTGAGCGCCGGTCGCTACCATTACCAACTTGTCTGGTG
TCAAAAATAATAGGGGCCGCTGTCATCAGAGTAAGTTTAAACTGAGTTCTACTAACTAACGAGTAATATT
TAAATTTTCAGCATCTCGCGCCCGTGCCTCTGACTTCTAAGTCCAATTACTCTTCAACATCCCTACATGC
TCTTTCTCCCTGTGCTCCCACCCCCTATTTTTGTTATTATCAAAAAACTTCTCTTAATTTCTTTGTTTTT
TAGCTTCTTTTAAGTCACCTCTAACAATGAAATTGTGTAGATTCAAAAATAGAATTAATTCGTAATAAAA
AGTCGAAAAAAATTGTGCTCCCTCCCCCCATTAATAATAATTCTATCCCAAAATCTACACAATGTTCTGT
GTACACTTCTTATGTTTTTTACTTCTGATAAATTTTTTTGAAACATCATAGAAAAAACCGCACACAAAAT
ACCTTATCATATGTTACGTTTCAGTTTATGACCGCAATTTTTATTTCTTCGCACGTCTGGGCCTCTCATG
ACGTCAAATCATGCTCATCGTGAAAAAGTTTTGGAGTATTTTTGGAATTTTTCAATCAAGTGAAAGTTTA
TGAAATTAATTTTCCTGCTTTTGCTTTTTGGGGTTTCCCCTATTGTTTGTCAAGATTTCGAGGACGGCGT
TTTTCTTGCTAAAATCACAAGTATTGATGAGCACGATGCAAGAAAGATCGGAAGAAGGTTTGGGTTTGAG
GCTCAGTGGAAGGTGAGTAGAAGTTGATAATTTGAAAGTGGAGTAGTGTCTATGGGGTTTTTGCCTTAAA
TGACAGAATACATTCCCAATATACCAAACATAACTGTTTCCTACTAGTCGGCCGTACGGGCCCTTTCGTC
TCGCGCGTTTCGGTGATGACGGTGAAAACCTCTGACACATGCAGCTCCCGGAGACGGTCACAGCTTGTCT
GTAAGCGGATGCCGGGAGCAGACAAGCCCGTCAGGGCGCGTCAGCGGGTGTTGGCGGGTGTCGGGGCTGG
CTTAACTATGCGGCATCAGAGCAGATTGTACTGAGAGTGCACCATATGCGGTGTGAAATACCGCACAGAT
GCGTAAGGAGAAAATACCGCATCAGGCGGCCTTAAGGGCCTCGTGATACGCCTATTTTTATAGGTTAATG
TCATGATAATAATGGTTTCTTAGACGTCAGGTGGCACTTTTCGGGGAAATGTGCGCGGAACCCCTATTTG
TTTATTTTTCTAAATACATTCAAATATGTATCCGCTCATGAGACAATAACCCTGATAAATGCTTCAATAA
TATTGAAAAAGGAAGAGTATGAGTATTCAACATTTCCGTGTCGCCCTTATTCCCTTTTTTGCGGCATTTT
GCCTTCCTGTTTTTGCTCACCCAGAAACGCTGGTGAAAGTAAAAGATGCTGAAGATCAGTTGGGTGCACG
AGTGGGTTACATCGAACTGGATCTCAACAGCGGTAAGATCCTTGAGAGTTTTCGCCCCGAAGAACGTTTT
CCAATGATGAGCACTTTTAAAGTTCTGCTATGTGGCGCGGTATTATCCCGTATTGACGCCGGGCAAGAGC
AACTCGGTCGCCGCATACACTATTCTCAGAATGACTTGGTTGAGTACTCACCAGTCACAGAAAAGCATCT
TACGGATGGCATGACAGTAAGAGAATTATGCAGTGCTGCCATAACCATGAGTGATAACACTGCGGCCAAC
TTACTTCTGACAACGATCGGAGGACCGAAGGAGCTAACCGCTTTTTTGCACAACATGGGGGATCATGTAA
CTCGCCTTGATCGTTGGGAACCGGAGCTGAATGAAGCCATACCAAACGACGAGCGTGACACCACGATGCC
TGTAGCAATGGCAACAACGTTGCGCAAACTATTAACTGGCGAACTACTTACTCTAGCTTCCCGGCAACAA
TTAATAGACTGGATGGAGGCGGATAAAGTTGCAGGACCACTTCTGCGCTCGGCCCTTCCGGCTGGCTGGT
TTATTGCTGATAAATCTGGAGCCGGTGAGCGTGGGTCTCGCGGTATCATTGCAGCACTGGGGCCAGATGG
TAAGCCCTCCCGTATCGTAGTTATCTACACGACGGGGAGTCAGGCAACTATGGATGAACGAAATAGACAG
ATCGCTGAGATAGGTGCCTCACTGATTAAGCATTGGTAACTGTCAGACCAAGTTTACTCATATATACTTT
AGATTGATTTAAAACTTCATTTTTAATTTAAAAGGATCTAGGTGAAGATCCTTTTTGATAATCTCATGAC
CAAAATCCCTTAACGTGAGTTTTCGTTCCACTGAGCGTCAGACCCCGTAGAAAAGATCAAAGGATCTTCT
TGAGATCCTTTTTTTCTGCGCGTAATCTGCTGCTTGCAAACAAAAAAACCACCGCTACCAGCGGTGGTTT
GTTTGCCGGATCAAGAGCTACCAACTCTTTTTCCGAAGGTAACTGGCTTCAGCAGAGCGCAGATACCAAA
TACTGTCCTTCTAGTGTAGCCGTAGTTAGGCCACCACTTCAAGAACTCTGTAGCACCGCCTACATACCTC
GCTCTGCTAATCCTGTTACCAGTGGCTGCTGCCAGTGGCGATAAGTCGTGTCTTACCGGGTTGGACTCAA
GACGATAGTTACCGGATAAGGCGCAGCGGTCGGGCTGAACGGGGGGTTCGTGCACACAGCCCAGCTTGGA
GCGAACGACCTACACCGAACTGAGATACCTACAGCGTGAGCATTGAGAAAGCGCCACGCTTCCCGAAGGG
AGAAAGGCGGACAGGTATCCGGTAAGCGGCAGGGTCGGAACAGGAGAGCGCACGAGGGAGCTTCCAGGGG
GAAACGCCTGGTATCTTTATAGTCCTGTCGGGTTTCGCCACCTCTGACTTGAGCGTCGATTTTTGTGATG
CTCGTCAGGGGGGCGGAGCCTATGGAAAAACGCCAGCAACGCGGCCTTTTTACGGTTCCTGGCCTTTTGC
TGGCCTTTTGCTCACATGTTCTTTCCTGCGTTATCCCCTGATTCTGTGGATAACCGTATTACCGCCTTTG
AGTGAGCTGATACCGCTCGCCGCAGCCGAACGACCGAGCGCAGCGAGTCAGTGAGCGAGGAAGCGGAAGA
GCGCCCAATACGCAAACCGCCTCTCCCCGCGCGTTGGCCGATTCATTAATGCAGCTGGCACGACAGGTTT
CCCGACTGGAAAGCGGGCAGTGAGCGCAACGCAATTAATGTGAGTTAGCTCACTCATTAGGCACCCCAGG
CTTTACACTTTATGCTTCCGGCTCGTATGTTGTGTGGAATTGTGAGCGGATAACAATTTCACACAGGAAA
CAGCTATGACCATGATTACGCCAAGCTGTAAGTTTAAACATGATCTTACTAACTAACTATTCTCATTTAA
ATTTTCAGAGCTTAAAAATGGCTGAAATCACTCACAACGATGGATACGCTAACAACTTGGAAATGAAAT
Features (pLannotate 1.2.2; 12 found; start..end, strand, type, name):
   2397..2413    -  misc_feature   MCS (fragment): pUC18/19 multiple cloning site
   2509..3372    +  CDS            sg12: sg12 is a basic (constitutively fluorescent) long stokes shift fluorescent protein published in 1997, derived from Aequorea victoria.
   3990..4142    +  CDS            aex-5 (fragment): AEX5_CAEEL - Also known as kpc-3 From Caenorhabditis elegans.
   4270..4305    +  CDS            rop (fragment): Rop protein, which maintains plasmids at low copy number; rop
   4407..4506    +  misc_feature   bom (fragment): basis of mobility region from pBR322
   4604..4708    +  promoter       AmpR promoter: bla
   4709..5569    +  CDS            AmpR: β-lactamase; bla; confers resistance to ampicillin, carbenicillin, and related antibiotics
   5740..6328    +  rep_origin     ori: high-copy-number ColE1/pMB1/pBR322/pUC origin of replication
   6511..6603    +  CDS            lacI (fragment): lac repressor; lacI; The lac repressor binds to the lac operator to inhibit transcription in E. coli. This inhibition can be relieved by adding lactose or isopropyl-β-D-thiogalactopyranoside (IPTG).
   6616..6637    +  protein_bind   CAP binding site: CAP binding activates transcription in the presence of cAMP. E. coli catabolite activator protein
   6652..6682    +  promoter       lac promoter: promoter for the E. coli lac operon
   6690..6706    +  protein_bind   lac operator: The lac repressor binds to the lac operator to inhibit transcription in E. coli. This inhibition can be relieved by adding lactose or isopropyl-β-D-thiogalactopyranoside (IPTG). lac repressor encoded by lacI
