[The description below was written by a language model from this plasmid's Addgene catalogue record and pLannotate feature annotations shown in this document.]
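Description:
L3514 is a Caenorhabditis elegans expression vector from the 1997 Fire Lab Vector Kit, catalogued as an empty backbone of about 6.9 kb with no separate insert. The parent backbone is recorded as unknown, but the annotated features point to a pUC/pBR322-type plasmid. These include a high-copy ColE1/pMB1 origin, an ampicillin resistance gene (β-lactamase) with its own promoter, and short remnants of rop, the bom region and lacI. A CAP site, lac promoter and lac operator and a fragment of the pUC18/19 polylinker are also present. Propagation is in E. coli under ampicillin selection, and the record does not state the copy number.

The payload is described only through the depositor's list of modules: myo3-2341, myo3Tsa, IVSA, gfpN, IVSR, gfpY66W, IVSS, IVST, gfpC, IVSL and decoy. This reads as a myo-3 upstream segment placed ahead of a GFP coding region that is split into N-terminal, Y66W-bearing and C-terminal pieces. The "IVS" elements between them are probably synthetic introns, which are generally included to improve transgene expression in worms. Y66W is the chromophore substitution associated with cyan-shifted GFP variants. The feature table agrees with this, finding an Aequorea-derived fluorescent protein coding region of roughly 860 nt, longer than an intron-less GFP. The myo-3 region lies in the unannotated first ~2.4 kb, so its extent is not confirmed by the table. myo-3 encodes a muscle myosin heavy chain, so the likely use is as a muscle-expressed colour-variant GFP reporter or marker, although the record states no purpose. The short aex-5 match downstream of the reporter is unexplained, and the 3' end is not specified.
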