Addgene plasmid #1543: L3514
Purpose: (Empty Backbone)
Depositing lab: Andrew Fire. Depositing organization: Carnegie Institution for Science.
Backbone
  Vector backbone: Unknown
  Backbone size (bp): 6866
  Vector type: Worm Expression
Growth in bacteria
  Bacterial resistance: Ampicillin, 100 μg/mL
  Growth temperature: 37°C
  Growth strain: DH5alpha
  Copy number: Unknown
Gene/Insert
  Gene/Insert name: None
  Tag / fusion protein: myo3-2341, myo3Tsa, IVSA, gfpN, IVSR, gfpY66W, IVSS, IVST, gfpC, IVSL, decoy
  Cloning method: Restriction Enzyme
Terms and licenses: Academic/Nonprofit Terms; Industry Terms: Not Available to Industry
Depositor comments: See Fire Lab Vector Kit Documentation 1997. Fire Lab Miniprep Number pPD115.16, Ligation number L3514.
How to cite: L3514 was a gift from Andrew Fire (Addgene plasmid # 1543 ; http://n2t.net/addgene:1543 ; RRID:Addgene_1543)
