>Addgene plasmid #1543 | L3514 | addgene partial sequence | sequence record 16683 | 1543_m13reverse
GNTCTTACTAACTAACTATTCTCATTTAAATTTTCAGAGCTTAAAAATGGCTGAANCTCACTCACAACGA
TGGATACGCTAACAACTTGGAAATGAAATAAGCTTGGGCTGCAGGTCGGCTATAATAAGTTCTTGAATAA
AATAATTTTCCCGACAAAACATGAGTATTTCTTTCGAAAATAAAAGTGCAGGCTAATTAGAGATTATTCT
GTAATTAACTGCATAATTTGTCACGTGCCATAGTTTTACATTCCACTACGTCATAGTTCTTAAAATACTA
ATCTCCTGAAAATAGAAGTAGGTGAAGAAAGTTTAATTATCAGTTCTAAAATGACAATTGATCTTTGGAA
TATGTTCTGAAACTACCGATCATTGAACAGATGCTATTTGAATGATATAGAATTGTATATTTGCAATTTC
TGAAACGCGTTCTTAAAGGCACACAGATTAATTCAAAAGGGTCTGGCCGCAAAAAGGTTTATGGTGGCCG
ATTTTGAGTTTTGTGTGTGATTGCTTTTTCACAATCAGTGTTTTCAGGATTATGTGATGAACTAGATCTT
CAAGTTTCGTTACATTTCATATGTTTTCGGAACTCACGAAGTACATATTGGGTATTGTGCTCAAAAAATT
CAGCAATCAGCTTCGCTCCGCTGACTTTAGAACCCAAAAAAATAGTATGGCCAAACTGACTGTGTTACGA
TCATTTCAATTTTTCAATACATATTTAAGATTTCTAAGAGTAAGAAGGTCAAAAACTGTTCTGGAATACA
TATATATTTTTCAGGTTACAATTAGTCAAAAAGTGCACTGAAATATACGTTTTAATTTCACGAATAACCC
AATTAGTTCAATGTATTTTTGGNCAACCNAACGTTAAAGTTTGGCCTTCCAACCCATTATCATTTCCTGA
TCAACCACCATGGTTTTTTCCTTTATCTGCCAGTTAAATTTTTTATTTTTTATCCCCGATGTTTGGGCAT
ATTTTTTCNATTCCNTCCCTAGCGCCCCCCTTCCTTGCCCTTCCGGNNGCCCTGNANTCTAATGCCTNCN
GTTGCCAGAATTGNAAAGAACCCATCACCCCNTTGGTTTCCTTCCCNAGNTCCCGGAGAAAATGGATNAA
AACCGGAAAAAAGNNGCCTGNGANTANGNCCACCGGGGGCAANNNANCCCNACCTGGGNCTTGGACGNGG
AGGCCACCAAGGGGCCACNNAAAAGGTTGCGNGGGGGGGCCAACCCTCCGCCNGGAAATTGGNAACCCAA
ACCCNGACCGAAAGNGGGTTGGAGCCCTTNTTTTNAANAAAATGCCCNAAATNCCTTTGGNAAAANTTTC
GCCCCNAAATTCCNGCCCCTNCNTTNTTTAAGGGTAANACCCGGNCCNCGAAAAAAANAAGGGNNTNCCC
CCNCCN
